>Addgene plasmid #57694 | tdEos-ZO1-C-14 | depositor partial sequence | sequence record 88848 | insert sequence
GATCCGCTAGCGCTACCGGTCGCCACCATGAGTGCGATTAAGCCAGACATGAAGATCAACCTCCGTATGG
AAGGCAACGTAAACGGGCACCACTTTGTGATCGACGGAGATGGTACAGGCAAGCCTTTTGAGGGAAAACA
GAGTATGGATCTTGAAGTCAAAGAGGGCGGACCTCTGCCTTTTGCCTTTGATATCCTGACCACTGCATTC
CATTACGGCAACAGGGTATTCGCCGAATATCCAGACCACATACAAGACTATTTTAAGCAGTCGTTTCCTA
AGGGGTATTCGTGGGAACGAAGCTTGACTTTCGAAGACGGGGGCATTTGCATTGCCAGAAACGACATAAC
AATGGAAGGGGACACTTTCTATAATAAAGTTCGATTTCACGGTGTAAACTTTCCCGCCAATGGTCCAGTT
ATGCAGAAGAAGACGCTGAAATGGGAGCCCTCCACTGAGAAAATGTATGTGCGTGATGGAGTGCTGACTG
GTGATATTCGCATGGCTTTGTTGCTTGAAGGAAATGCCCATTACCGATGTGACTTCAGAACTACTTACAA
AGCTAAGGAGAAGGGTGTCAAGTTACCAGGCTACCACTTTGTGGACCACTGCATTGAGATTTTAAGCCAT
GACAAAGATTACAACAAGGTTAAGCTGTATGAGCATGCTGTTGCTCATTCTGGATTGCCTGACAATGCCA
GACGATCCGGTAGCGGTCACGGTACTGGTTCTACTGGTTCTGGTTCTTCTGAGAGTGCGATTAAGCCAGA
CATGAAGATCAACCTCCGTATGGAAGGCAACGTAAACGGGCACCACTTTGTGATCGACGGAGATGGTACA
GGCAAGCCTTTTGAGGGAAAACAGAGTATGGATCTTGAAGTCAAAGAGGGCGGACCTCTGCCTTTTGCCT
TTGATATCCTGACCACTGCATTCCATTACGGCAACAGGGTATTCGCCGAATATCCAGACCACATACAAGA
CTATTTTAAGCAGTCGTTTCCTAAGGGGTATTCGTGGGAACGAAGCTTGACTTTCGAAGACGGGGGCATT
TGCATTGCCAGAAACGACATAACAATGGAAGGGGACACTTTCTATAATAAAGTTCGATTTCACGGTGTAA
ACTTTCCCGCCAATGGTCCAGTTATGCAGAAGAAGACGCTGAAATGGGAGCCCTCCACTGAGAAAATGTA
TGTGCGTGATGGAGTGCTGACTGGTGATATTCGCATGGCTTTGTTGCTTGAAGGAAATGCCCATTACCGA
TGTGACTTCAGAACTACTTACAAAGCTAAGGAGAAGGGTGTCAAGTTACCAGGCTACCACTTTGTGGACC
ACTGCATTGAGATTTTAAGCCATGACAAAGATTACAACAAGGTTAAGCTGTATGAGCATGCTGTTGCTCA
TTCTGGATTGCCTGACAATGCCAGACGATCCGGAAGTGCTGGGAGCGCAAGCGGAAGCGGAGGCTCCGGT
GAGGAAACAGCTATATGGGAACAACATACAGTGACGCTTCACAGGGCTCCTGGATTTGGATTTGGAATTG
CAATATCTGGTGGACGAGATAATCCTCATTTTCAGAGTGGGGAAACGTCAATAGTGATTTCAGATGTGCT
GAAAGGAGGACCAGCTGAAGGACAGCTACAGGAAAATGACCGAGTTGCAATGGTTAACGGAGTTTCAATG
GATAATGTTGAACATGCTTTTGCTGTTCAGCAACTAAGGAAAAGTGGGAAAAATGCAAAAATTACAATTA
GAAGGAAGAAGAAAGTTCAAATACCAGTAAGTCGTCCTGATCCTGAACCAGTATCTGATAATGAAGAAGA
TAGTTATGATGAGGAAATACATGATCCAAGAAGTGGCCGGAGTGGTGTGGTTAACAGAAGGAGTGAGAAG
ATTTGGCCGAGGGATAGAAGTGCAAGTAGAGAGAGGAGCTTGTCCCCGCGGTCAGACAGGCGGTCAGTGG
CTTCCAGCCAGCCTGCTAAACCTACTAAAGTCACACTGGTGAAATCCCGGAAAAATGAAGAATATGGTCT
TCGATTGGCAAGCCATATATTTGTTAAGGAAATTTCACAAGATAGTTTGGCAGCAAGAGATGGCAATATT
CAAGAAGGTGATGTTGTATTGAAGATAAATGGTACTGTGACAGAAAATATGTCATTGACAGATGCAAAGA
CATTGATAGAAAGGTCTAAAGGCAAATTAAAAATGGTAGTTCAAAGAGATGAACGGGCTACGCTATTGAA
TGTCCCTGATCTTTCTGACAGCATCCACTCTGCTAATGCCTCTGAGAGAGACGACATTTCAGAAATTCAG
TCACTGGCATCAGATCATTCTGGTCGATCACACGATAGGCCTCCCCGCCGCAGCCGGTCACGATCTCCTG
ACCAGCGGTCAGAGCCTTCTGATCATTCCAGGCACTCGCCGCAGCAGCCAAGCAATGGCAGTCTGCGGAG
TAGAGATGAAGAGAGAATTTCTAAACCTGGGGCTGTCTCAACTCCTGTAAAGCATGCTGATGATCACACA
CCTAAAACAGTGGAAGAAGTTACAGTTGAAAGAAATGAGAAACAAACACCTTCTCTTCCAGAACCAAAGC
CTGTGTATGCCCAAGTTGGCAACCAGATGTGGATTTACCTGTCAGTCCATCTGATGGTGTCCTACCTAAT
TCAACTCATGAAGATGGGATTTCTTCGGCCCAGCATGAAATTGGTAAAATTCAGAAAAGGAGATAGTGTG
GGTTTGCGGCTGGCTGGTGGAAATGATGTTGGAATATTTGTAGCTGGCGTTCTAGAAGATAGCCCTGCAG
CCAAGGAAGGCTTAGAGGAAGGTGATCAAATTCTCAGGGTAAACAACGTAGATTTTACAAATATCATAAG
AGAAGAAGCCGTCCTTTTCCTGCTTGACCTCCCTAAAGGAGAAGAAGTGACCATATTGGCTCAGAAGAAG
AAGGATGTTTATCGTCGCATTGTAGAATCAGATGTAGGAGATTCTTTCTATATTAGAACCCATTTTGAAT
ATGAAAAGGAATCTCCCTATGGACTTAGTTTTAACAAAGGAGAGGTGTTCCGTGCTGTGGATACCTTGTA
CAATGGAAAACTGGGCTCTTGGCTTGCTATTCGAATTGGTAAAAATCATAAGGAGGTAGAACGAGGCATC
ATCCCTAATAAGAACAGAGCTGAGCAGCTCGCCAGTGTACAGTATACACTTCCAAAAACAGCAGGCGGAG
ACCGTGCTGACTTCTGGAGATTCAGAGGTCTTCGCAGCTCCAAGAGAAATCTTCGAAAAAGCAGAGAGGA
TTTGTCCGCTCAGCCTGTTCAAACAAAGTTTCCAGCTTATGAAAGAGTGGTTCTTCGAGAAGCTGGATTT
CTGAGGCCTGTAACCATTTTTGGACCAATAGCTGATGTTGCCAGAGAAAAGCTGGCAAGAGAAGAACCAG
ATATTTATCAAATTGCAAAGAGTGAACCACGAGACGCTGGAACTGACCAACGTAGCTCTGGCTATATTCG
CCTGCATACAATAAAGCAAATCATAGATCAAGACAAACATGCTTTATTAGATGTAACACCAAATGCAGTT
GATCGTCTTAACTATGCCCAGTGGTATCCAATTGTTGTATTTCTTAACCCTGATTCTAAGCAAGGAGTAA
AAACAATGAGAATGAGGTTATGTCCAGAATCTCGGAAAAGTGCCAGGAAGTTATACGAGCGATCTCATAA
ACTTGCTAAAAATAATCACCATCTTTTTACAACTACAATTAACTTAAATTCAATGAATGATGGTTGGTAT
GGTGCGCTGAAAGAAGCAGTTCAACAACAGCAAAACCAGCTGGTATGGGTTTCCGAGGGAAAGGCGGATG
GTGCTACAAGTGATGACCTTGATTTGCATGATGATCGTCTGTCCTACCTGTCAGCTCCAGGTAGTGAATA
CTCAATGTATAGCACGGACAGTAGACACACTTCTGACTATGAAGACACAGACACAGAAGGCGGGGCCTAC
ACTGATCAAGAACTAGATGAAACTCTTAATGATGAGGTTGGGACTCCACCGGAGTCTGCCATTACACGGT
CCTCTGAGCCTGTAAGAGAGGACTCCTCTGGAATGCATCATGAAAACCAAACATATCCTCCTTACTCACC
ACAAGCGCAGCCACAACCAATTCATAGAATAGACTCCCCTGGATTTAAGCCAGCCTCTCAACAGAAAGCA
GAAGCTTCATCTCCAGTCCCTTACCTTTCGCCTGAAACAAACCCAGCATCATCAACCTCTGCTGTTAATC
ATAATGTAAATTTAACTAATGTCAGACTGGAGGAGCCCACCCCAGCTCCTTCCACCTCTTACTCACCACA
AGCTGATTCTTTAAGAACACCAAGTACTGAGGCAGCTCACATAATGCTAAGAGATCAAGAACCATCATTG
TCGTCGCATGTAGATCCAACAAAGGTGTATAGAAAGGACCCATATCCCGAGGAAATGATGAGGCAGAACC
ATGTTTTGAAACAGCCAGCCGTTAGTCACCCAGGGCACAGGCCAGACAAAGAGCCTAATCTGACCTATGA
ACCCCAACTCCCATACGTAGAGAAACAAGCCAGCAGAGACCTGGAGCAGCCCACATACAGATACGAGTCC
TCAAGCTATACGGACCAGTTTTCTCGAAACTATGAACATCGTCTGCGATACGAAGATCGCGTCCCCATGT
ATGAAGAACAGTGGTCATATTATGATGACAAACAGCCCTACCCATCTCGGCCACCTTTTGATAATCAGCA
CTCTCAAGACCTTGACTCCAGACAGCATCCCGAAGAGTCCTCAGAACGAGGGTACTTTCCACGTTTTGAA
GAGCCAGCCCCTCTGTCTTACGACAGCAGACCACGTTACGAACAGGCACCTAGAGCATCCGCCCTGCGGC
ACGAAGAGCAGCCAGCTCCTGGGTATGACACACATGGTAGACTCAGACCGGAAGCCCAGCCCCACCCTTC
AGCAGGGCCCAAGCCTGCAGAGTCCAAGCAGTATTTTGAGCAATATTCACGCAGTTACGAGCAAGTACCA
CCCCAAGGATTTACCTCTAGAGCAGGTCATTTTGAGCCTCTCCATGGTGCTGCAGCTGTCCCTCCGCTGA
TACCTTCATCTCAGCATAAGCCAGAAGCTCTGCCTTCAAACACCAAACCACTGCCTCCACCCCCAACTCA
AACCGAAGAAGAGGAAGATCCAGCAATGAAGCCACAGTCTGTACTCACCAGAGTTAAGATGTTTGAAAAC
AAAAGGTCTGCATCCTTAGAGACCAAGAAGGATGTAAATGACACTGGCAGTTTTAAGCCTCCAGAAGTAG
CATCTAAACCTTCAGGTGCTCCCATCATTGGTCCCAAACCCACTTCTCAGAATCAATTCAGTGAACATGA
CAAAACTCTGTACAGGATTCCAGAACCTCAAAAACCTCAACTGAAGCCACCTGAAGATATTGTTCGGTCC
AATCATTATGACCCTGAAGAAGATGAAGAATATTATCGAAAACAGCTGTCATACTTTGACCGAAGAAGTT
TTGAGAATAAGCCTCCTGCACACATTGCTGCCAGCCATCTCTCCGAGCCTGCAAAGCCAGCTCATTCTCA
GAATCAATCAAATTTTTCTAGTTATTCTTCAAAGGGAAAGCCTCCTGAAGCTGATGGTGTGGATAGATCA
TTTGGCGAGAAACGCTATGAACCCATCCAGGCCACTCCCCCTCCTCCTCCATTGCCCTCGCAGTATGCCC
AGCCATCTCAGCCTGTCACCAGCGCGTCTCTCCACATACATTCTAAGGGAGCACATGGTGAAGGTAATTC
AGTGTCATTGGATTTTCAGAATTCCTTAGTGTCCAAACCAGACCCACCTCCATCTCAGAATAAGCCAGCA
ACTTTCAGACCACCAAACCGAGAAGATACTGCTCAGGCAGCTTTCTATCCCCAGAAAAGTTTTCCAGATA
AAGCCCCAGTTAATGGAACTGAACAGACTCAGAAAACAGTCACTCCAGCATACAATCGATTCACACCAAA
ACCATATACAAGTTCTGCCCGACCATTTGAACGCAAGTTTGAAAGTCCTAAATTCAATCACAATCTTCTG
CCAAGTGAAACTGCACATAAACCTGACTTGTCTTCAAAAACTCCCACTTCTCCAAAAACTCTTGTGAAAT
CGCACAGTTTGGCACAGCCTCCTGAGTTTGACAGTGGAGTTGAAACTTTCTCTATCCATGCAGAGAAGCC
TAAATATCAAATAAATAATATCAGCACAGTGCCTAAAGCTATTCCTGTGAGTCCTTCAGCTGTGGAAGAG
GATGAAGATGAAGATGGTCATACTGTGGTGGCCACAGCCCGAGGCATATTTAACAGCAATGGGGGCGTGC
TGAGTTCCATAGAAACTGGTGTTAGTATAATTATCCCTCAAGGAGCCATTCCCGAAGGAGTTGAGCAGGA
AATCTATTTCAAGGTCTGCCGGGACAACAGCATCCTTCCACCTTTAGATAAAGAGAAAGGTGAAACACTG
CTGAGTCCTTTGGTGATGTGTGGTCCCCATGGCCTCAAGTTCCTGAAGCCTGTGGAGCTGCGCTTACCAC
ACTGTGATCCTAAAACCTGGCAAAACAAGTGTCTTCCCGGAGATCCAAATTATCTCGTTGGAGCAAACTG
TGTTTCTGTCCTTATTGACCACTTTTAAGGATCCACCGGATCTAGATAACTGATCATAATCAGCCATACC
ACATT
