>Addgene plasmid #57694 | tdEos-ZO1-C-14 | addgene partial sequence | sequence record 124098 | CMV-F 5'-CGCAAATGGGCGGTAGGCGTG-3'
AGCAGAGCTGGTTTAGTGAACCGTCAGATCCGCTAGCGCTACCGGTCGCCACCATGAGTGCGATTAAGCC
AGACATGAAGATCAACCTCCGTATGGAAGGCAACGTAAACGGGCACCACTTTGTGATCGACGGAGATGGT
ACAGGCAAGCCTTTTGAGGGAAAACAGAGTATGGATCTTGAAGTCAAAGAGGGCGGACCTCTGCCTTTTG
CCTTTGATATCCTGACCACTGCATTCCATTACGGCAACAGGGTATTCGCCGAATATCCAGACCACATACA
AGACTATTTTAAGCAGTCGTTTCCTAAGGGGTATTCGTGGGAACGAAGCTTGACTTTCGAAGACGGGGGC
ATTTGCATTGCCAGAAACGACATAACAATGGAAGGGGACACTTTCTATAATAAAGTTCGATTTCACGGTG
TAAACTTTCCCGCCAATGGTCCAGTTATGCAGAAGAAGACGCTGAAATGGGAGCCCTCCACTGAGAAAAT
GTATGTGCGTGATGGAGTGCTGACTGGTGATATTCGCATGGCTTTGTTGCTTGAAGGAAATGCCCATTAC
CGATGTGACTTCAGAACTACTTACAAAGCTAAGGAGAAGGGTGTCAAGTTACCAGGCTACCACTTTGTGG
ACCACTGCATTGAGATTTTAAGCCATGACAAAGATTACAACAAGGTTAAGCTGTATGAGCATGCTGTTGC
TCATTCTGGATTGCCTGACAATGCCAGACGATCCGGTAGCGGTCACGGTACTGGTTCTACTGGTTCTGGT
TCTTCTGAGAGTGCGATTAAGCCAGACA
