>Addgene plasmid #57694 | tdEos-ZO1-C-14 | addgene partial sequence | sequence record 124734 | SV40pA-R 5'-GAAATTTGTGATGCTATTGC-3'
AACAACAACAATTGCATTCATTTTATGTTTCAGGTTCAGGGGGAGGTGTGGGAGGTTTTTTAAAGCAAGT
AAAACCTCTACAAATGTGGTATGGCTGATTATGATCAGTTATCTAGATCCGGTGGATCCTTAAAAGTGGT
CAATAAGGACAGAAACACAGTTTGCTCCAACGAGATAATTTGGATCTCCGGGAAGACACTTGTTTTGCCA
GGTTTTAGGATCACAGTGTGGTAAGCGCAGCTCCACAGGCTTCAGGAACTTGAGGCCATGGGGACCACAC
ATCACCAAAGGACTCAGCAGTGTTTCACCTTTCTCTTTATCTAAAGGTGGAAGGATGCTGTTGTCCCGGC
AGACCTTGAAATAGATTTCCTGCTCAACTCCTTCGGGAATGGCTCCTTGAGGGATAATTATACTAACACC
AGTTTCTATGGAACTCAGCACGCCCCCATTGCTGTTAAATATGCCTCGGGCTGTGGCCACCACAGTATGA
CCATCTTCATCTTCATCCTCTTCCACAGCTGAAGGACTCACAGGAATAGCTTTAGGCACTGTGCTGATAT
TATTTATTTGATATTTAGGCTTCTCTGCATGGATAGAGAAAGTTTCAACTCCACTGTCAAACTCAGGAGG
CTGTGCCAAACTGTGCGATTTCACAAGAGTTTTTGGAGAAGTGGGAGTTTTTGAAGACAAGTCAGGTTTA
TGTGCAGTTTCACTTGGCAGAAGATTGTGATTGAATTTAGGACTTTC
