[The description below was written by a language model from this plasmid's Addgene catalogue record.]
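Description:
tdEos-ZO1-C-14 is a mammalian expression plasmid built on the tdEos-C1 backbone (about 4.75 kb without the insert), a C1-style fluorescent protein fusion vector. It is maintained in E. coli as a high-copy plasmid under kanamycin selection, and it carries a neomycin resistance marker so that transfected mammalian cells can be selected with G418. The record does not include a feature table, so the origin of replication and the exact layout of the resistance cassette are not stated. The listed 3′ sequencing primer implies an SV40 polyadenylation signal downstream of the insert.

The payload is human ZO1 (TJP1, zonula occludens-1), a scaffolding protein of tight junctions, expressed from the CMV promoter for strong constitutive transcription in mammalian cells. The tdEos tag is supplied by the backbone and sits at the N terminus of ZO1. The "C-14" in the name probably refers to the C-type vector arrangement and a 14-residue linker between the two parts, although the record does not spell this out. tdEos is a tandem-dimer form of the photoconvertible protein Eos. The two recorded spectral pairs correspond to its green state (excitation 505 nm, emission 516 nm) and its red state after photoconversion (excitation 569 nm, emission 581 nm).

The stated purpose is localization to tight junctions, so the construct serves as a fluorescent marker for these structures in live or fixed cells. The photoconvertible tag also suits it to optical highlighting and tracking of ZO1 subpopulations and to localization-based super-resolution imaging, although the record does not name specific applications.
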