Addgene plasmid #57694: tdEos-ZO1-C-14
Purpose: Localization: Tight Junctions, Excitation: 505 / 569, Emission: 516 / 581
Depositing lab: Michael Davidson. Depositing organization: Florida State University, Tallahassee.
Backbone
  Vector backbone: tdEos-C1
  Backbone size w/o insert (bp): 4750
  Vector type: Mammalian Expression
  Selectable markers: Neomycin (select with G418)
Growth in bacteria
  Bacterial resistance: Kanamycin, 50 μg/mL
  Growth temperature: 37°C
  Growth strain: DH5alpha
  Copy number: High Copy
Gene/Insert
  Gene/Insert name: ZO1 (alt name: NM_003257.1)
  Species: H. sapiens (human)
  Entrez Gene: TJP1 (a.k.a. ZO-1)
  Promoter: CMV
  Tag / fusion protein: tdEos (N terminal on backbone)
  Cloning method: Unknown
  Sequencing primers: 5′ CMV-F; 3′ SV40pA-R
Terms and licenses: Academic/Nonprofit Terms; Industry Terms
Depositor comments: . Excitation = 505 / 569; Emission = 516 / 581
How to cite: tdEos-ZO1-C-14 was a gift from Michael Davidson (Addgene plasmid # 57694 ; http://n2t.net/addgene:57694 ; RRID:Addgene_57694)
